>Addgene plasmid #42558 | shTCF7L2 # 2 | depositor partial sequence | sequence record 57438 | shRNA target seq
TATCGAGTTCATTGGTCAATA
