>Addgene plasmid #42558 | shTCF7L2 # 2 | addgene partial sequence | sequence record 59109 | hU6-F 5'-GAGGGCCTATTTCCCATGATT-3'
AGGCTGTTAGAGAGATATTGGAATTAATTTGACTGTAAACACAAAGATATTAGTACAAAATACGTGACGT
AGAAAGTAATAATTTCTTGGGTAGTTTGCAGTTTTAAAATTATGTTTTAAAATGGACTATCATATGCTTA
CCGTAACTTGAAAGTATTTCGATTTCTTGGCTTTATATATCTTGTGGAAAGGACGAAACACCGGTATCGA
GTTCATTGG
