>Addgene plasmid #42558 | shTCF7L2 # 2 | addgene partial sequence | sequence record 59247 | hU6-F 5'-GAGGGCCTATTTCCCATGATT-3'
AGGCTGTTAGAGAGATAATTGGAATTAATTTGACTGTAAACACAAAGATATTAGTACAAAATACGTGACG
TAGAAAGTAATAATTTCTTGGGTAGTTTGCAGTTTTAAAATTATGTTTTAAAATGGACTATCATATGCTT
ACCGTAACTTGAAAGTATTTCGATTTCTTGGCTTTATATATCTTGTGGAAAGGACGAAACACCGGTATCG
AGTTCATTGGTCAATACTCGAGTATTGACCAATGAACTCGATATTTTTGAATTCTCGACCTCGAGACAAA
TGGCAGTATTCATCCACAATTTTAAAAGAAAAGGGGGGATTGGGGGGTACAGTGCAGGGGAAAGAATAGT
AGACATAATAGCAACAGACATACAAACTAAAGAATTACAAAAACAAATTACAAAAATTCAAAATTTTCGG
GTTTATTACAGGGACAGCAGAGATCCACTTTGGCCGCGGCTCGAGGGGGTTGGGGTTGCGCCTTTTCCAA
GGCAGCCCTGGGTTTGCGCAGGGACGCGGCTGCTCTGGGCGTGGTTCCGGGAAACGCAGCGGCGCCGACC
CTGGGTCTCGCACATTCTTCACGTCCGTTCGCAGCGTCACCCGGATCTTCGCCGCTACCCTTGTGGGCCC
CCCGGCGACGCTTCCTGCTCCGCCCCTAAGTCGGGAAGGTTCCTTGCGGTTCGCGGCGTGCCGGACGTGA
CAAACGGAAGCCGCACGTCTCACTAGTACCCTCGCAGACGGACAGCGCCA
