[The description below was written by a language model from this plasmid's Addgene catalogue record.]
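Description:
shTCF7L2 # 2 is a lentiviral RNAi plasmid built on the pLKO.1 backbone from the RNAi consortium (TRC) collection, a backbone listed at about 8 kb without insert. It carries a short hairpin RNA directed against human TCF7L2 (also known as TCF-4 or TCF4), the TCF/LEF-family transcription factor that partners with beta-catenin in Wnt signalling. The hairpin was inserted by restriction cloning between the AgeI and EcoRI sites, both recorded as destroyed during cloning. The plasmid is maintained in E. coli as a high-copy construct under ampicillin selection, and puromycin is the selectable marker for transduced or transfected mammalian cells.

No feature table accompanies this entry, so the regulatory elements are not itemised in the record. In the standard pLKO.1 design, the hairpin is transcribed from a human U6 RNA polymerase III promoter, a separate cassette drives the puromycin resistance gene, and both lie between lentiviral long terminal repeats together with a packaging signal. This allows the region to be packaged into replication-incompetent virus when packaging and envelope functions are supplied in trans, and then integrated into target cells for stable knockdown. The transcribed hairpin is processed by the cellular RNAi machinery into a small interfering RNA that depletes the TCF7L2 transcript.

The "# 2" in the name suggests it is one of several independent hairpins against the same gene, a common way to control for off-target effects. The associated publication concerns the dependence of beta-catenin-driven cancers on a YAP1 transcriptional complex, which is consistent with use of this construct for loss-of-function studies of TCF7L2 in human cancer cell lines.
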