Addgene plasmid #42558: shTCF7L2 # 2
Depositing lab: William Hahn. Depositing organization: Dana-Farber Cancer Institute. Publication: beta-Catenin-Driven Cancers Require a YAP1 Transcriptional Complex for Survival and Tumorigenesis. Rosenbluh J, Nijhawan D, Cox AG, Li X, Neal JT, Schafer EJ, Zack TI, Wang X, Tsherniak A, Schinzel AC, Shao DD, Schumacher SE, Weir BA, Vazquez F, Cowley GS, Root DE, Mesirov JP, Beroukhim R, Kuo CJ, Goessling W, Hahn WC. Cell. 2012 Dec 21;151(7):1457-73. doi: 10.1016/j.cell.2012.11.026. Epub 2012 Dec 13. PubMed 23245941.
Backbone
  Vector backbone: pLKO.1
  Backbone manufacturer: TRC
  Backbone size w/o insert (bp): 8000
  Vector type: Mammalian Expression, Lentiviral, RNAi
  Selectable markers: Puromycin
Growth in bacteria
  Bacterial resistance: Ampicillin, 100 μg/mL
  Growth temperature: 37°C
  Growth strain: DH5alpha
  Copy number: High Copy
Gene/Insert
  Gene/Insert name: shTCF7L2
  gRNA/shRNA sequence: TATCGAGTTCATTGGTCAATA
  Species: H. sapiens (human)
  GenBank ID: NM_001146274
  Entrez Gene: TCF7L2 (a.k.a. TCF-4, TCF4)
  Cloning method: Restriction Enzyme; 5′ cloning site Age1 (destroyed during cloning); 3′ cloning site EcoR1 (destroyed during cloning)
  Sequencing primers: 5′ pLKOF; 3′ pLKOR
Resource information
  A portion of this plasmid was derived from a plasmid made by: The Broad RNAi consortium (TRC)
Terms and licenses: Academic/Nonprofit Terms; Industry Terms: Not Available to Industry
Depositor comments: TRCN0000262846
How to cite: shTCF7L2 # 2 was a gift from William Hahn (Addgene plasmid # 42558 ; http://n2t.net/addgene:42558 ; RRID:Addgene_42558)
